>Addgene plasmid #48889 | pZSm45 ndhII | depositor full sequence | sequence record 73807 | pZSm45 ndhII sequence 5793 bps
TTAATTTTTAAAGTATGGGCAATCAATTGCTCCTGTTAAAATTGCTTTAGAAATACTTTGGCAGCGGTTT
GTTGTATTGAGTTTCATTTGCGCATTGGTTAAATGGAAAGTGACAGTACGCTCACTGCAGCCTAATATTT
TTGAAATATCCCAAGAGCTTTTTCCTTCGCATGCCCACGCTAAACATTCTTTTTCTCTTTTGGTTAAATC
GTTGTTTGATTTATTATTTGCTATATTTATTTTTCGATAATTATCAACTAGAGAAGGAACAATTAATGGT
ATGTTCATACACGCATGTAAAAATAAACTATCTATATAGTTGTCTTTTTCTGAATGTGCAAAACTAAGCA
TTCCGAAGCCATTGTTAGCCGTATGAATAGGGAAACTAAACCCAGTGATAAGACCTGATGTTTTCGCTTC
TTTAATTACATTTGGAGATTTTTTATTTACAGCATTGTTTTCAAATATATTCCAATTAATTGGTGAATGA
TTGGAGTTAGAATAATCTACTATAGGATCATATTTTATTAAATTAGCGTCATCATAATATTGCCTCCATT
TTTTAGGGTAATTATCTAGAATTGAAATATCAGATTTAACCATAGAATGAGGATAAATGATCGCGAGTAA
ATAATATTCACAATGTACCATTTTAGTCATATCAGATAAGCATTGATTAATATCATTATTGCTTCTACAA
GCTTTAATTTTATTAATTATTCTGTATGTGTCGTCGGCATTTATGTTTTTCATACCCATCTCTTTATCCT
TACCTATTGTTTGTCGCAAGTTTTGCGTGTTATATATCATTAAAACGGTAATGGATTGACATTTGATTCT
AATAAATTGGATTTTTGTCACACTATTGTATCGCTGGGAATACAATTACTTAACATAAGCACCTGTAGGA
TCGTACAGGTTTACGCAAGAAAATGGTTTGTTATAGTCGAATGAATTCATTAAAGAGGAGAAAGGTACCT
TGACTACGCCATTGAAAAAGATTGTGATTGTCGGCGGCGGTGCTGGTGGGCTGGAAATGGCAACACAGCT
GGGGCATAAGCTGGGACGCAAGAAAAAAGCCAAAATTACGCTGGTCGATCGTAACCACAGCCACCTGTGG
AAACCGCTGCTGCACGAAGTGGCGACTGGCTCGCTTGATGAAGGCGTCGATGCGTTGAGCTATCTGGCCC
ATGCGCGCAATCATGGTTTCCAGTTCCAGCTGGGTTCCGTCATTGATATTGATCGTGAAGCGAAAACAAT
CACTATTGCAGAACTGCGCGACGAGAAAGGTGAACTGCTGGTTCCGGAACGTAAAATCGCCTATGACACC
CTGGTAATGGCGCTGGGTAGCACCTCTAACGATTTCAATACGCCAGGTGTCAAAGAGAACTGCATTTTCC
TCGATAACCCGCACCAGGCGCGTCGCTTCCACCAGGAGATGCTGAATTTGTTCCTGAAATACTCCGCCAA
CCTGGGCGCGAATGGCAAAGTGAACATTGCGATTGTCGGCGGCGGCGCGACGGGTGTAGAACTCTCCGCT
GAATTGCACAACGCGGTCAAGCAACTGCACAGCTACGGTTACAAAGGCCTGACCAACGAAGCCCTGAACG
TAACGCTGGTAGAAGCGGGAGAACGTATTTTGCCTGCGTTACCGCCACGTATCTCTGCTGCGGCCCACAA
CGAGCTAACGAAACTTGGCGTTCGCGTGCTGACGCAAACCATGGTCACCAGTGCTGATGAAGGCGGCCTG
CACACTAAAGATGGCGAATATATTGAGGCTGATCTGATGGTATGGGCAGCCGGGATCAAAGCGCCAGACT
TCCTGAAAGATATCGGTGGTCTTGAAACTAACCGTATCAACCAGCTGGTGGTGGAACCGACGCTGCAAAC
CACCCGCGATCCAGACATTTACGCTATTGGCGACTGCGCGTCATGCCCGCGTCCGGAAGGGGGCTTTGTT
CCGCCGCGTGCTCAGGCTGCACACCAGATGGCGACTTGCGCAATGAACAACATTCTGGCGCAGATGAACG
GTAAGCCGCTGAAAAATTATCAGTATAAAGATCATGGTTCGCTGGTATCGCTGTCGAACTTCTCCACCGT
CGGTAGCCTGATGGGTAACCTGACGCGCGGCTCAATGATGATTGAAGGACGAATTGCGCGCTTTGTATAT
ATCTCGCTATACCGAATGCATCAGATTGCGCTGCATGGTTACTTTAAAACCGGATTAATGATGCTGGTGG
GGAGTATTAACCGCGTTATCCGTCCGCGTTTGAAGTTGCATGCAGCGAACGACGAAAATTACGCCCTTGC
AGCGTAAACGCGTGCTAGAGGCATCAAATAAAACGAAAGGCTCAGTCGAAAGACTGGGCCTTTCGTTTTA
TCTGTTGTTTGTCGGTGAACGCTCTCCTGAGTAGGACAAATCCGCCGCCCTAGACCTAGGGACAGTAAGA
CGGGTAAGCCTGTTGATGATACCGCTGCCTTACTGGGTGCATTAGCCAGTCTGAATGACCTGTCACGGGA
TAATCCGAAGTGGTCAGACTGGAAAATCAGAGGGCAGGAACTGCTGAACAGCAAAAAGTCAGATAGCACC
ACATAGCAGACCCGCCATAAAACGCCCTGAGAAGCCCGTGACGGGCTTTTCTTGTATTATGGGTAGTTTC
CTTGCATGAATCCATAAAAGGCGCCTGTAGTGCCATTTACCCCCATTCACTGCCAGAGCCGTGAGCGCAG
CGAACTGAATGTCACGAAAAAGACAGCGACTCAGGTGCCTGATGGTCGGAGACAAAAGGAATATTCAGCG
ATTTGCCCGAGCTTGCGAGGGTGCTACTTAAGCCTTTAGGGTTTTAAGGTCTGTTTTGTAGAGGAGCAAA
CAGCGTTTGCGACATCCTTTTGTAATACTGCGGAACTGACTAAAGTAGTGAGTTATACACAGGGCTGGGA
TCTATTCTTTTTATCTTTTTTTATTCTTTCTTTATTCTATAAATTATAACCACTTGAATATAAACAAAAA
AAACACACAAAGGTCTAGCGGAATTTACAGAGGGTCTAGCAGAATTTACAAGTTTTCCAGCAAAGGTCTA
GCAGAATTTACAGATACCCACAACTCAAAGGAAAAGGACAAGTAATTATCATTGACTAGCCCATCTCAAT
TGGTATAGTGATTAAAATCACCTAGACCAATTGAGATGTATGTCTGAATTAGTTGTTTTCAAAGCAAATG
AACTAGCGATTAGTCGCTATGACTTAACGGAGCATGAAACCAAGCTAATTTTATGCTGTGTGGCACTACT
CAACCCCACGATTGAAAACCCTACAAGGAAAGAACGGACGGTATCGTTCACTTATAACCAATACGCTCAG
ATGATGAACATCAGTAGGGAAAATGCTTATGGTGTATTAGCTAAAGCAACCAGAGAGCTGATGACGAGAA
CTGTGGAAATCAGGAATCCTTTGGTTAAAGGCTTTAAGATTTTCCAGTGGACAAACTATGCCAAGTTCTC
AAGCGAAAAATTAGAATTAGTTTTTAGTGAAGAGATATTGCCTTATCTTTTCCAGTTAAAAAAATTCATA
AAATATAATCTGGAACATGTTAAGTCTTTTGAAAACAAATACTCTATGAGGATTTATGAGTGGTTATTAA
AAGAACTAACACAAAAGAAAACTCACAAGGCAAATATAGAGATTAGCCTTGATGAATTTAAGTTCATGTT
AATGCTTGAAAATAACTACCATGAGTTTAAAAGGCTTAACCAATGGGTTTTGAAACCAATAAGTAAAGAT
TTAAACACTTACAGCAATATGAAATTGGTGGTTGATAAGCGAGGCCGCCCGACTGATACGTTGATTTTCC
AAGTTGAACTAGATAGACAAATGGATCTCGTAACCGAACTTGAGAACAACCAGATAAAAATGAATGGTGA
CAAAATACCAACAACCATTACATCAGATTCCTACCTACGTAACGGACTAAGAAAAACACTACACGATGCT
TTAACTGCAAAAATTCAGCTCACCAGTTTTGAGGCAAAATTTTTGAGTGACATGCAAAGTAAGCATGATC
TCAATGGTTCGTTCTCATGGCTCACGCAAAAACAACGAACCACACTAGAGAACATACTGGCTAAATACGG
AAGGATCTGAGGTTCTTATGGCTCTTGTATCTATCAGTGAAGCATCAAGACTAACAAACAAAAGTAGAAC
AACTGTTCACCGTTAGATATCAAAGGGAAAACTGTCCATATGCACAGATGAAAACGGTGTAAAAAAGATA
GATACATCAGAGCTTTTACGAGTTTTTGGTGCATTTAAAGCTGTTCACCATGAACAGATCGACAATGTAA
CAGATGAACAGCATGTAACACCTAATAGAACAGGTGAAACCAGTAAAACAAAGCAACTAGAACATGAAAT
TGAACACCTGAGACAACTTGTTACAGCTCAACAGTCACACATAGACAGCCTGAAACAGGCGATGCTGCTT
ATCGAATCAAAGCTGCCGACAACACGGGAGCCAGTGACGCCTCCCGTGGGGAAAAAATCATGGCAATTCT
GGAAGAAATAGCGCTTTCAGCCGGCAAACCGGCTGAAGCCGGATCTGCGATTCTGATAACAAACTAGCAA
CACCAGAACAGCCCGTTTGCGGGCAGCAAAACCCGTACACTAGTGCTTGGATTCTCACCAATAAAAAACG
CCCGGCGGCAACCGAGCGTTCTGAACAAATCCAGATGGAGTTCTGAGGTCATTACTGGATCTATCAACAG
GAGTCCAAGCGAGCTCTTATTTGCCGACTACCTTGGTGATCTCGCCTTTCACGTAGTGGACAAATTCTTC
CAACTGATCTGCGCGCGAGGCCAAGCGATCTTCTTCTTGTCCAAGATAAGCCTGTCTAGCTTCAAGTATG
ACGGGCTGATACTGGGCCGGCAGGCGCTCCATTGCCCAGTCGGCAGCGACATCCTTCGGCGCGATTTTGC
CGGTTACTGCGCTGTACCAAATGCGGGACAACGTAAGCACTACATTTCGCTCATCGCCAGCCCAGTCGGG
CGGCGAGTTCCATAGCGTTAAGGTTTCATTTAGCGCCTCAAATAGATCCTGTTCAGGAACCGGATCAAAG
AGTTCCTCCGCCGCTGGACCTACCAAGGCAACGCTATGTTCTCTTGCTTTTGTCAGCAAGATAGCCAGAT
CAATGTCGATCGTGGCTGGCTCGAAGATACCTGCAAGAATGTCATTGCGCTGCCATTCTCCAAATTGCAG
TTCGCGCTTAGCTGGATAACGCCACGGAATGATGTCGTCGTGCACAACAATGGTGACTTCTACAGCGCGG
AGAATCTCGCTCTCTCCAGGGGAAGCCGAAGTTTCCAAAAGGTCGTTGATCAAAGCTCGCCGCGTTGTTT
CATCAAGCCTTACGGTCACCGTAACCAGCAAATCAATATCACTGTGTGGCTTCAGGCCGCCATCCACTGC
GGAGCCGTACAAATGTACGGCCAGCAACGTCGGTTCGAGATGGCGCTCGATGACGCCAACTACCTCTGAT
AGTTGAGTCGATACTTCGGCGATCACCGCTTCCCTCATGATGTTTAACTTTGTTTTAGGGCGACTGCCCT
GCTGCGTAACATCGTTGCTGCTCCATAACATCAAACATCGACCCACGGCGTAACGCGCTTGCTGCTTGGA
TGCCCGAGGCATAGACTGTACCCCAAAAAAACAGTCATAACAAGCCATGAAAACCGCCACTGCGCCGTTA
CCACCGCTGCGTTCGGTCAAGGTTCTGGACCAGTTGCGTGAGCGCATGACGTC
Features (pLannotate 1.2.2; 9 found; start..end, strand, type, name):
      4..753     -  CDS            luxR: LUXR_ALIFS - Experimental evidence at protein level: Swiss-Prot protein existence level 1. Transcriptional activator of the bioluminescence operon. Binds to the OHHL autoinducer. From Aliivibrio fischeri (Vibrio fischeri).
    980..2281    +  CDS            ndh: NDH_ECOLI - Experimental evidence at protein level: Swiss-Prot protein existence level 1. It may also contribute to copper homeostasis and bacterial oxidative protection (PubMed:7487066, PubMed:10510271, PubMed:16759635, PubMed:21390523). Shows cupric reductase activity, and catalyzes the reduction of Cu(2+) to Cu(+) with NADH as electron donor (PubMed:10510271). Exhibits Cu(2+) reductase activity in the presence of either FAD or quinone, but is unable to reduce Fe(3+) (PubMed:10510271). Contains thiolate-bound copper (PubMed:12176061). From Escherichia coli (strain K12).
   2335..2421    +  terminator     rrnB T1 terminator: Escherichia coli rrnB; transcription terminator T1 from the E. coli rrnB gene
   2920..3142    +  rep_origin     pSC101 ori: low-copy replication origin that requires the Rep101 protein
   3190..4140    +  CDS            Rep101: RepA protein needed for replication with the pSC101 origin; rep101
   4671..4765    -  terminator     lambda t0 terminator: transcription terminator from phage lambda
   4777..5568    -  CDS            SmR: aminoglycoside adenylyltransferase (Murphy, 1985); aadA; confers resistance to spectinomycin and streptomycin
   5575..5631    -  CDS            GmR (fragment): gentamycin acetyltransferase; aacC1; confers resistance to gentamycin
   5717..16      +  CDS            int (fragment) (across the origin): INT2_ECOLX - Protein inferred from homology: Swiss-Prot protein existence level 3. Putative integrase believed to be involved in the insertion of antibiotic resistance genes into plasmids and transposons. From Escherichia coli.
