[The description below was written by a language model from this plasmid's Addgene catalogue record and pLannotate feature annotations shown in this document.]
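Description:
pZSm45 ndhII is a bacterial expression plasmid from the modular pZ vector family, built for synthetic biology work in Escherichia coli. It replicates from the low-copy pSC101 origin, supported by the plasmid-encoded Rep101 (RepA) protein that this origin requires. Selection is by the aadA aminoglycoside adenylyltransferase gene, which confers spectinomycin (and streptomycin) resistance and is followed by the phage lambda t0 terminator. Short annotated fragments of a gentamicin acetyltransferase gene and an integron-type integrase lie next to the resistance gene. They are probably remnants of the cassette from which the marker was taken rather than functional elements.

The payload consists of two divergently oriented genes. On the reverse strand is luxR from Aliivibrio fischeri, which encodes the transcriptional activator that binds the acyl-homoserine lactone autoinducer. On the forward strand is E. coli ndh, encoding the NADH dehydrogenase NDH-2, followed by the rrnB T1 terminator. The catalogue entry lists pLux as the promoter; it is not annotated in the feature table, but it presumably lies in the intergenic region between the two coding sequences. In this arrangement, autoinducer-bound LuxR activates ndh transcription, so NDH-2 production is tied to the quorum-sensing signal. The record also lists a C-terminal ssrA degradation tag on the insert, which targets the tagged protein for rapid proteolysis and allows its level to follow promoter activity dynamically. The record does not state whether the tag is on one or both proteins.

The stated purpose is Lux-regulated expression of NDH-2. The associated publication describes coupled genetic "biopixel" sensing arrays.
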