Addgene plasmid #48889: pZSm45 ndhII
Purpose: Lux-regulated expression of NDH-2 enzyme
Depositing lab: Jeff Hasty. Depositing organization: University of California, San Diego (UCSD). Publication: A sensing array of radically coupled genetic 'biopixels'. Prindle A, Samayoa P, Razinkov I, Danino T, Tsimring LS, Hasty J. Nature. 2011 Dec 18;481(7379):39-44. doi: 10.1038/nature10722. PubMed 22178928.
Backbone
  Vector backbone: pZ vector
  Vector type: Bacterial Expression, Synthetic Biology
Growth in bacteria
  Bacterial resistance: Spectinomycin, 50 μg/mL
  Growth temperature: 37°C
  Growth strain: DH5alpha
  Copy number: Low Copy
Gene/Insert
  Gene/Insert name: ndhII and LuxR
  Promoter: pLux
  Tag / fusion protein: ssrA tag (AANDENYALAA) (C terminal on insert)
  Cloning method: Unknown
  Sequencing primers: 5′ no info; 3′ no info
Terms and licenses: Academic/Nonprofit Terms; Industry Terms: Not Available to Industry
How to cite: pZSm45 ndhII was a gift from Jeff Hasty (Addgene plasmid # 48889 ; http://n2t.net/addgene:48889 ; RRID:Addgene_48889)
