>Addgene plasmid #48889 | pZSm45 ndhII | addgene partial sequence | sequence record 76906 | Spect-R 5'-ACTTTGTTTTAGGGCGACTG-3'
AACATCGACCCACGGCGTAACGCGCTTGCTGCTTGGATGCCCGAGGCATAGACTGTACCCCAAAAAAACA
GTCATAACAAGCCATGAAAACCGCCACTGCGCCGTTACCACCGCTGCGTTCGGTCAAGGTTCTGGACCAG
TTGCGTGAGCGCATGACGTCTTAATTTTTAAAGTATGGGCAATCAATTGCTCCTGTTAAAATTGCTTTAG
AAATACTTTGGCAGCGGTTTGTTGTATTGAGTTTCATTTGCGCATTGGTTAAATGGAAAGTGACAGTACG
CTCACTGCAGCCTAATATTTTTGAAATATCCCAAGAGCTTTTTCCTTCGCATGCCCACGCTAAACATTCT
TTTTCTCTTTTGGTTAAATCGTTGTTTGATTTATTATTTGCTATATTTATTTTTCGATAATTATCAACTA
GAGAAGGAACAATTAATGGTATGTTCATACACGCATGTAAAAATAAACTATCTATATAGTTGTCTTTTTC
TGAATGTGCAAAACTAAGCATTCCGAAGCCATTGTTAGCCGTATGAATAGGGAAACTAAACCCAGTGATA
AGACCTGATGTTTTCGCTTCTTTAATTACATTTGGAGATTTTTTATTTACAGCATTGTTTTCAAATATAT
TCCAATTAATTGGTGAATGATTGGAGTTAGAATAATCTACTATAGGATCATATTTTATTAAATTAGCGTC
ATCATAATATTGCCTCCATTTTTTAGGGTAATTATCTAGAATTGAAATATCAGATTTAACCATAGAATGA
GGATAAATGATCGCGAGTAAATAATATTCACAATGTACCATTTTAGTCATATCAGATAA
