>Addgene plasmid #48889 | pZSm45 ndhII | addgene partial sequence | sequence record 76943 | pTC14_F1 5'-cctactcaggagagcgttca-3'
TCTTTCGACTGAGCCTTTCGTTTTATTTGATGCCTCTAGCACGCGTTTACGCTGCAAGGGCGTAATTTTC
GTCGTTCGCTGCATGCAACTTCAAACGCGGACGGATAACGCGGTTAATACTCCCCACCAGCATCATTAAT
CCGGTTTTAAAGTAACCATGCAGCGCAATCTGATGCATTCGGTATAGCGAGATATATACAAAGCGCGCAA
TTCGTCCTTCAATCATCATTGAGCCGCGCGTCAGGTTACCCATCAGGCTACCGACGGTGGAGAAGTTCGA
CAGCGATACCAGCGAACCATGATCTTTATACTGATAATTTTTCAGCGGCTTACCGTTCATCTGCGCCAGA
ATGTTGTTCATTGCGCAAGTCGCCATCTGGTGTGCAGCCTGAGCACGCGGCGGAACAAAGCCCCCTTCCG
GACGCGGGCATGACGCGCAGTCGCCAATAGCGTAAATGTCTGGATCGCGGGTGGTTTGCAGCGTCGGTTC
CACCACCAGCTGGTTGATACGGTTAGTTTCAAGACCACCGATATCTTTCAGGAAGTCTGGCGCTTTGATC
CCGGCTGCCCATACCATCAGATCAGCCTCAATATATTCGCCATCTTTAGTGTGCAGGCCGCCTTCATCAG
CACTGGTGACCATGGTTTGCGTCAGCACGCGAACGCCAAGTTTCGTTAGCTCGTTGTGGGCCGCAGCAGA
GATACGTGGCGGTAACGCAGGCAAAATACGTTCTCCCGCTTCTACCAGCGTTACGTTCAGGGCTTCGTTG
GTCAGGCCTTTGTAACCGTAGCTGTGCAGTTGCTTGACCGCGTTGTGCAATTCAG
