>Addgene plasmid #48889 | pZSm45 ndhII | addgene partial sequence | sequence record 76961 | LuxR-R 5'-cgtcatcataatattgcctcca-3'
TTAACCATAGAATGAGGATAAATGATCGCGAGTAAATAATATTCACAATGTACCATTTTAGTCATATCAG
ATAAGCATTGATTAATATCATTATTGCTTCTACAAGCTTTAATTTTATTAATTATTCTGTATGTGTCGTC
GGCATTTATGTTTTTCATACCCATCTCTTTATCCTTACCTATTGTTTGTCGCAAGTTTTGCGTGTTATAT
ATCATTAAAACGGTAATGGATTGACATTTGATTCTAATAAATTGGATTTTTGTCACACTATTGTATCGCT
GGGAATACAATTACTTAACATAAGCACCTGTAGGATCGTACAGGTTTACGCAAGAAAATGGTTTGTTATA
GTCGAATGAATTCATTAAAGAGGAGAAAGGTACCTTGACTACGCCATTGAAAAAGATTGTGATTGTCGGC
GGCGGTGCTGGTGGGCTGGAAATGGCAACACAGCTGGGGCATAAGCTGGGACGCAAGAAAAAAGCCAAAA
TTACGCTGGTCGATCGTAACCACAGCCACCTGTGGAAACCGCTGCTGCACGAAGTGGCGACTGGCTCGCT
TGATGAAGGCGTCGATGCGTTGAGCTATCTGGCCCATGCGCGCAATCATGGTTTCCAGTTCCAGCTGGGT
TCCGTCATTGATATTGATCGTGAAGCGAAAACAATCACTATTGCAGAACTGCGCGACGAGAAAGGTGAAC
TGCTGGTTCCGGAACGTAAAATCGCCTATGACACCCTGGTAATGGCGCTGGGTAGCACCTCTAACGATTT
CAATACGCCAGGTGTCAAAGAGAACTGCAT
